>Addgene plasmid #67652 | nls-EGFP | addgene full sequence | sequence record 415188 | Addgene NGS Result
CGCCATTCTGCCTGGGGACGTCGGAGCAAGCTTGATTTAGGTGACACTATAGAATACAAGCTACTTGTTC
TTTTTGCAGGATCCCATCGATTCGAATTCAAGGATCAACAAGTTTGTACAAAAAAGCAGGCTGCCGCCAC
CATGGCTCCAAAGAAGAAGCGTAAGGTACGGTACCCAGCTTTCTTGTACAAAGTGGCCACCATGGTGAGC
AAGGGCGAGGAGCTGTTCACCGGGGTGGTGCCCATCCTGGTCGAGCTGGACGGCGACGTAAACGGCCACA
AGTTCAGCGTGTCCGGCGAGGGCGAGGGCGATGCCACCTACGGCAAGCTGACCCTGAAGTTCATCTGCAC
CACCGGCAAGCTGCCCGTGCCCTGGCCCACCCTCGTGACCACCCTGACCTACGGCGTGCAGTGCTTCAGC
CGCTACCCCGACCACATGAAGCAGCACGACTTCTTCAAGTCCGCCATGCCCGAAGGCTACGTCCAGGAGC
GCACCATCTTCTTCAAGGACGACGGCAACTACAAGACCCGCGCCGAGGTGAAGTTCGAGGGCGACACCCT
GGTGAACCGCATCGAGCTGAAGGGCATCGACTTCAAGGAGGACGGCAACATCCTGGGGCACAAGCTGGAG
TACAACTACAACAGCCACAACGTCTATATCATGGCCGACAAGCAGAAGAACGGCATCAAGGTGAACTTCA
AGATCCGCCACAACATCGAGGACGGCAGCGTGCAGCTCGCCGACCACTACCAGCAGAACACCCCCATCGG
CGACGGCCCCGTGCTGCTGCCCGACAACCACTACCTGAGCACCCAGTCCGCCCTGAGCAAAGACCCCAAC
GAGAAGCGCGATCACATGGTCCTGCTGGAGTTCGTGACCGCCGCCGGGATCACTCTCGGCATGGACGAGC
TGTACAAGGGCGGTGGAAGATCTGGGAATTCAAGGCCTCTCGAGCCTCTAGATTCTGCAGCCCTATAGTG
AGTCGTATTACGTAGATCCAGACATGATAAGATACATTGATGAGTTTGGACAAACCACAACTAGAATGCA
GTGAAAAAAATGCTTTATTTGTGAAATTTGTGATGCTATTGCTTTATTTGTAACCATTATAAGCTGCAAT
AAACAAGTTAACAACAACAATTGCATTCATTTTATGTTTCAGGTTCAGGGGGAGGTGTGGGAGGTTTTTT
CCAACTTTATTATACATAGTTGCACTCGAGCCTCTAGAACTATAGTGAGTCGTATTACGTAGATCCAGAC
ATGATAAGATACATTGATGAGTTTGGACAAACCACAACTAGAATGCAGTGAAAAAAATGCTTTATTTGTG
AAATTTGTGATGCTATTGCTTTATTTGTAACCATTATAAGCTGCAATAAACAAGTTAACAACAACAATTG
CATTCATTTTATGTTTCAGGTTCAGGGGGAGGTGTGGGAGGTTTTTTAATTCGCGGCCGCGGCGCCAATG
CATTGGGCCCGGTACCCAGCTTTTGTTCCCTTTAGTGAGGGTTAATTGCGCGCTTGGCGTAATCATGGTC
ATAGCTGTTTCCTGTGTGAAATTGTTATCCGCTCACAATTCCACACAACATACGAGCCGGGAGCATAAAG
TGTAAAGCCTGGGGTGCCTAATGAGTGAGCTAACTCACATTAATTGCGTTGCGCTCACTGCCCGCTTTCC
AGTCGGGAAACCTGTCGTGCCAGCTGCATTAATGAATCGGCCAACGCGCGGGGAGAGGCGGTTTGCGTAT
TGGGCGCTCTTCCGCTTCCTCGCTCACTGACTCGCTGCGCTCGGTCGTTCGGCTGCGGCGAGCGGTATCA
GCTCACTCAAAGGCGGTAATACGGTTATCCACAGAATCAGGGGATAACGCAGGAAAGAACATGTGAGCAA
AAGGCCAGCAAAAGGCCAGGAACCGTAAAAAGGCCGCGTTGCTGGCGTTTTTCCATAGGCTCCGCCCCCC
TGACGAGCATCACAAAAATCGACGCTCAAGTCAGAGGTGGCGAAACCCGACAGGACTATAAAGATACCAG
GCGTTTCCCCCTGGAAGCTCCCTCGTGCGCTCTCCTGTTCCGACCCTGCCGCTTACCGGATACCTGTCCG
CCTTTCTCCCTTCGGGAAGCGTGGCGCTTTCTCATAGCTCACGCTGTAGGTATCTCAGTTCGGTGTAGGT
CGTTCGCTCCAAGCTGGGCTGTGTGCACGAACCCCCCGTTCAGCCCGACCGCTGCGCCTTATCCGGTAAC
TATCGTCTTGAGTCCAACCCGGTAAGACACGACTTATCGCCACTGGCAGCAGCCACTGGTAACAGGATTA
GCAGAGCGAGGTATGTAGGCGGTGCTACAGAGTTCTTGAAGTGGTGGCCTAACTACGGCTACACTAGAAG
AACAGTATTTGGTATCTGCGCTCTGCTGAAGCCAGTTACCTTCGGAAAAAGAGTTGGTAGCTCTTGATCC
GGCAAACAAACCACCGCTGGTAGCGGTGGTTTTTTTGTTTGCAAGCAGCAGATTACGCGCAGAAAAAAAG
GATCTCAAGAAGATCCTTTGATCTTTTCTACGGGGTCTGACGCTCAGTGGAACGAAAACTCACGTTAAGG
GATTTTGGTCATGAGATTATCAAAAAGGATCTTCACCTAGATCCTTTTAAATTAAAAATGAAGTTTTAAA
TCAATCTAAAGTATATATGAGTAAACTTGGTCTGACAGTTACCAATGCTTAATCAGTGAGGCACCTATCT
CAGCGATCTGTCTATTTCGTTCATCCATAGTTGCCTGACTCCCCGTCGTGTAGATAACTACGATACGGGA
GGGCTTACCATCTGGCCCCAGTGCTGCAATGATACCGCGAGACCCACGCTCACCGGCTCCAGATTTATCA
GCAATAAACCAGCCAGCCGGAAGGGCCGAGCGCAGAAGTGGTCCTGCAACTTTATCCGCCTCCATCCAGT
CTATTAATTGTTGCCGGGAAGCTAGAGTAAGTAGTTCGCCAGTTAATAGTTTGCGCAACGTTGTTGCCAT
TGCTACAGGCATCGTGGTGTCACGCTCGTCGTTTGGTATGGCTTCATTCAGCTCCGGTTCCCAACGATCA
AGGCGAGTTACATGATCCCCCATGTTGTGCAAAAAAGCGGTTAGCTCCTTCGGTCCTCCGATCGTTGTCA
GAAGTAAGTTGGCCGCAGTGTTATCACTCATGGTTATGGCAGCACTGCATAATTCTCTTACTGTCATGCC
ATCCGTAAGATGCTTTTCTGTGACTGGTGAGTACTCAACCAAGTCATTCTGAGAATAGTGTATGCGGCGA
CCGAGTTGCTCTTGCCCGGCGTCAATACGGGATAATACCGCGCCACATAGCAGAACTTTAAAAGTGCTCA
TCATTGGAAAACGTTCTTCGGGGCGAAAACTCTCAAGGATCTTACCGCTGTTGAGATCCAGTTCGATGTA
ACCCACTCGTGCACCCAACTGATCTTCAGCATCTTTTACTTTCACCAGCGTTTCTGGGTGAGCAAAAACA
GGAAGGCAAAATGCCGCAAAAAAGGGAATAAGGGCGACACGGAAATGTTGAATACTCATACTCTTCCTTT
TTCAATATTATTGAAGCATTTATCAGGGTTATTGTCTCATGAGCGGATACATATTTGAATGTATTTAGAA
AAATAAACAAATAGGGGTTCCGCGCACATTTCCCCGAAAAGTGCCACCTAAATTGTAAGCGTTAATATTT
TGTTAAAATTCGCGTTAAATTTTTGTTAAATCAGCTCATTTTTTAACCAATAGGCCGAAATCGGCAAAAT
CCCTTATAAATCAAAAGAATAGACCGAGATAGGGT
[37 nt withheld, positions 3816-3852]
AAAGAACGTGGACTCCAACGTCAAAGG
[49 nt withheld, positions 3880-3928]
T
[91 nt withheld, positions 3930-4020]
G
[124 nt withheld, positions 4022-4145]
CCCATTCGCCATTCAGGCTGCGCAACTGTTGGGAAGGGCGATCGGTGCGGGCCTCTTCGCTATTACGCCA
GTCGACCGCCAATTCAATATGGCGTATATGGACTCATGCCAATTCAATATGGTGGATCTGGACCTGTGCC
AATTCAATATGGCGTATATGGACTCGTGCCAATTCAATATGGTGGATCTGGACCCCAGCCAATTCAATAT
GGCCCTATGCCAATATGGCTATTGGCCAGGTTCAATACTATGTATTGGCCCTATGCCATATAGTATTCCA
TATATGGGTTTTCCTATTGACGTAGATAGCCCCTCCCAATGGGCGGTCCCATATACCATATATGGGGCTT
CCTAATACCGCCCATAGCCACTCCCCCATTGACGTCAATGGTCTCTATATATGGTCTTTCCTATTGACGT
CATATGGGCGGTCCTATTGACGTATATGGCGCCTCCCCCATTGACGTCAATTACGGTAAATGGCCCGCCT
GGCTCAATGCCCATTGACGTCAATAGGACCACCCACCATTGACGTCAATGGGATGGCTCATTGCCCATTC
ATATCCGTTCTCACGCCCCCTATTGACGTCAATGACGGTAAATGGCCCACTTGGCAGTACATCAATATCT
ATTAATAGTAACTTGGCAAGTACATTACTATTGGAAGTACGCCAGGGTACATTGGCAGTACTCCCATTGA
CGTCAATGGCGGTAAATGGCCCGCGATGGCTGCCAAGTACATCCCCATTGACGTCAATGGGGAGGGGCAA
TGACGCAAATGGGCGTTCCATTGACGTAAATGGGCGGTAGGCGTGCCTAATGGGAGGTCTATATAAGCAA
TGCTCGTTTAGGGAAC
Features (pLannotate 1.2.2; 21 found; start..end, strand, type, name):
     35..53      +  promoter       SP6 promoter: promoter for bacteriophage SP6 RNA polymerase
    108..132     +  protein_bind   attB1: mutant version of attB; recombination site for the Gateway® BP reaction BP Clonase™
    176..196     -  protein_bind   attB2: mutant version of attB; core recombination site for the Gateway® BP reaction BP Clonase™
    202..918     +  CDS            EGFP: EGFP is a basic (constitutively fluorescent) green fluorescent protein published in 1996, derived from Aequorea victoria. It is reported to be a rapidly-maturing weak dimer with moderate acid sensitivity.
    972..990     -  promoter       T7 promoter: promoter for bacteriophage T7 RNA polymerase
    995..1129    -  polyA_signal   SV40 poly(A) signal: SV40 polyadenylation signal
   1192..1212    -  protein_bind   attB3: mutant version of attB; core recombination site for the Gateway® BP reaction BP Clonase™
   1230..1247    -  promoter       T7 promoter (fragment): promoter for bacteriophage T7 RNA polymerase
   1252..1386    -  polyA_signal   SV40 poly(A) signal: SV40 polyadenylation signal
   1499..1517    -  promoter       T3 promoter: promoter for bacteriophage T3 RNA polymerase
   1562..1578    -  protein_bind   lac operator: The lac repressor binds to the lac operator to inhibit transcription in E. coli. This inhibition can be relieved by adding lactose or isopropyl-β-D-thiogalactopyranoside (IPTG). lac repressor encoded by lacI
   1586..1616    -  promoter       lac promoter: promoter for the E. coli lac operon
   1631..1652    -  protein_bind   CAP binding site: CAP binding activates transcription in the presence of cAMP. E. coli catabolite activator protein
   1665..1757    -  CDS            lacI (fragment): lac repressor; lacI; The lac repressor binds to the lac operator to inhibit transcription in E. coli. This inhibition can be relieved by adding lactose or isopropyl-β-D-thiogalactopyranoside (IPTG).
   1940..2528    -  rep_origin     ori: high-copy-number ColE1/pMB1/pBR322/pUC origin of replication
   2699..3559    -  CDS            AmpR: β-lactamase; bla; confers resistance to ampicillin, carbenicillin, and related antibiotics
   3560..3664    -  promoter       AmpR promoter: bla
   3717..4145    -  rep_origin     f1 ori (sequence partly withheld): f1 bacteriophage origin of replication; arrow indicates direction of (+) strand synthesis
   4150..4216    -  CDS            lacZα (fragment): LacZα fragment of β-galactosidase; lacZ fragment
   4223..4358    +  promoter       CMV IE94 promoter (fragment): enhancer/promoter region of simian cytomegalovirus major immediate early transcription unit IE94
   4350..5001    +  promoter       CMV IE94 promoter (fragment): enhancer/promoter region of simian cytomegalovirus major immediate early transcription unit IE94
