[The description below was written by a language model from this plasmid's Addgene catalogue record and pLannotate feature annotations shown in this document.]
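Description:
nls-EGFP is a mammalian expression plasmid built on the pCSDEST2 backbone, a Gateway destination derivative of the pCS2-type vectors, and assembled by Gateway recombination. It is a roughly 5 kb circular plasmid propagated in E. coli at high copy from a ColE1/pUC-type origin and selected with ampicillin through the β-lactamase gene. An f1 origin and remnants of lac regulatory sequence (lac promoter and operator, lacZα and lacI fragments) are carried over from the parental cloning vector.

The expression cassette is driven by the simian cytomegalovirus IE94 enhancer/promoter. This is annotated as two adjoining fragments, consistent with the depositor's note that a 199 bp deletion lies within the promoter but is not expected to affect expression. Downstream sit an SP6 promoter, an attB1 site, a short interval ending in an attB2 site, and then the EGFP coding sequence. The nuclear localisation signal is not annotated as a separate feature; the short segment between attB1 and attB2 is a plausible location for it, but the record does not confirm this. EGFP is followed by an SV40 polyadenylation signal, an attB3 site and a second SV40 poly(A) signal, an arrangement that suggests multi-fragment Gateway assembly. The SP6 promoter lies upstream of the cassette, while T7 and T3 promoters lie downstream in reverse orientation; SP6 and T3 are the listed sequencing primer sites.

The plasmid expresses nuclear-targeted green fluorescent protein in mammalian cells. It was deposited with a study on modular detection of GFP-labelled proteins by electron microscopy, where a GFP directed to a defined compartment would be a natural test target, although the record does not describe its specific role.
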