Addgene plasmid #67652: nls-EGFP
Purpose: Mammalian expression vector driving nls-EGFP.
Depositing lab: Rob Parton. Depositing organization: University of Queensland, Institute for Molecular Bioscience. Publication: Modular Detection of GFP-Labeled Proteins for Rapid Screening by Electron Microscopy in Cells and Organisms. Ariotti N, Hall TE, Rae J, Ferguson C, McMahon KA, Martel N, Webb RE, Webb RI, Teasdale RD, Parton RG. Dev Cell. 2015 Nov 23;35(4):513-25. doi: 10.1016/j.devcel.2015.10.016. Epub 2015 Nov 12. PubMed 26585296.
Backbone
  Vector backbone: pCSDEST2
  Vector type: Mammalian Expression
Growth in bacteria
  Bacterial resistance: Ampicillin, 100 μg/mL
  Growth temperature: 37°C
  Growth strain: DH5alpha
  Copy number: High Copy
Gene/Insert
  Gene/Insert name: nls-EGFP
  Promoter: CMV
  Cloning method: Gateway Cloning
  Sequencing primers: 5′ SP6; 3′ T3
Terms and licenses: Academic/Nonprofit Terms; Industry Terms: Not Available to Industry
Depositor comments: A 199 bp deletion is present in the CMV IE94 promoter, but it is not expected to affect expression.
How to cite: nls-EGFP was a gift from Rob Parton (Addgene plasmid # 67652 ; http://n2t.net/addgene:67652 ; RRID:Addgene_67652)
