>Addgene plasmid #67652 | nls-EGFP | addgene partial sequence | sequence record 130212 | CMV-F 5'-CGCAAATGGGCGGTAGGCGTG-3'
ACCGCCATTCTGCCTGGGGACGTCGGAGCAAGCTTGATTTAGGTGACACTATAGAATACAAGCTACTTGT
TCTTTTTGCAGGATCCCATCGATTCGAATTCAAGGATCAACAAGTTTGTACAAAAAAGCAGGCTGCCGCC
ACCATGGCTCCAAAGAAGAAGCGTAAGGTACGGTACCCAGCTTTCTTGTACAAAGTGGCCACCATGGTGA
GCAAGGGCGAGGAGCTGTTCACCGGGGTGGTGCCCATCCTGGTCGAGCTGGACGGCGACGTAAACGGCCA
CAAGTTCAGCGTGTCCGGCGAGGGCGAGGGCGATGCCACCTACGGCAAGCTGACCCTGAAGTTCATCTGC
ACCACCGGCAAGCTGCCCGTGCCCTGGCCCACCCTCGTGACCACCCTGACCTACGGCGTGCAGTGCTTCA
GCCGCTACCCCGACCACATGAAGCAGCACGACTTCTTCAAGTCCGCCATGCCCGAAGGCTACGTCCAGGA
GCGCACCATCTTCTTCAAGGACGACGGCAACTACAAGACCCGCGCCGAGGTGAAGTTCGAGGGCGACACC
CTGGTGAACCGCATCGAGCTGAAGGGCATCGACTTCAAGGAGGACGGCAACATCCTGGGGCACAAGCTGG
AGTACAACTACAACAGCCACAACGTCTATATCATGGCCGACAAGCAGAAGAACGGCATCAAGGTGAACTT
CAAGATCCGCCACAACATCGAGGACGGCAGCGTGCAGCTCGCCGACCACTACCAGCAGAACACCC
