>Addgene plasmid #67652 | nls-EGFP | addgene partial sequence | sequence record 130381 | T7 5'-TAATACGACTCACTATAGGG-3'
CAGATCTTCCACCGCCCTTGTACAGCTCGTCCATGCCGAGAGTGATCCCGGCGGCGGTCACGAACTCCAG
CAGGACCATGTGATCGCGCTTCTCGTTGGGGTCTTTGCTCAGGGCGGACTGGGTGCTCAGGTAGTGGTTG
TCGGGCAGCAGCACGGGGCCGTCGCCGATGGGGGTGTTCTGCTGGTAGTGGTCGGCGAGCTGCACGCTGC
CGTCCTCGATGTTGTGGCGGATCTTGAAGTTCACCTTGATGCCGTTCTTCTGCTTGTCGGCCATGATATA
GACGTTGTGGCTGTTGTAGTTGTACTCCAGCTTGTGCCCCAGGATGTTGCCGTCCTCCTTGAAGTCGATG
CCCTTCAGCTCGATGCGGTTCACCAGGGTGTCGCCCTCGAACTTCACCTCGGCGCGGGTCTTGTAGTTGC
CGTCGTCCTTGAAGAAGATGGTGCGCTCCTGGACGTAGCCTTCGGGCATGGCGGACTTGAAGAAGTCGTG
CTGCTTCATGTGGTCGGGGTAGCGGCTGAAGCACTGCACGCCGTAGGTCAGGGTGGTCACGAGGGTGGGC
CAGGGCACGGGCAGCTTGCCGGTGGTGCAGATGAACTTCAGGGTCAGCTTGCCGTAGGTGGCATCGCCCT
CGCCCTCGCCGGACACGCTGAACTTGTGGCCGTTTACGTCGCCGTCCAGCTCGACCAGGATGGGCACCAC
CCCGGTGAACAGCTCCTCGCCCTTGCTCACCATGGTGGCCACTTTGTACAAGAAAGCTGGGTACCGTACC
TTACGCTTCTTCTTTGGAGCCATGGTGGCGGCAGCCTGCTTT
